>Addgene plasmid #73296 | pCfB1975 (pUC19-PTEF1-PPGK1) | addgene full sequence | sequence record 376691 | Addgene NGS Result
TGCAGCTCCCGGAGACGGTCACAGCTTGTCTGTAAGCGGATGCCGGGAGCAGACAAGCCCGTCAGGGCGC
GTCAGCGGGTGTTGGCGGGTGTCGGGGCTGGCTTAACTATGCGGCATCAGAGCAGATTGTACTGAGAGTG
CACCATATGCGGTGTGAAATACCGCACAGATGCGTAAGGAGAAAATACCGCATCAGGCGCCATTCGCCAT
TCAGGCTGCGCAACTGTTGGGAAGGGCGATCGGTGCGGGCCTCTTCGCTATTACGCCAGCTGGCGAAAGG
GGGATGTGCTGCAAGGCGATTAAGTTGGGTAACGCCAGGGTTTTCCCAGTCACGACGTTGTAAAACGACG
GCCAGTGAATTCGAGCTCGGTACCCATGACAGATTTGTTTTATATTTGTTGTAAAAAGTAGATAATTACT
TCCTTGATGATCTGTAAAAAAGAGAAAAAGAAAGCATCTAAGAACTTGAAAAACTACGAATTAGAAAAGA
CCAAATATGTATTTCTTGCATTGACCAATTTATGCAAGTTTATATATATGTAAATGTAAGTTTCACGAGG
TTCTACTAAACTAAACCACCCCCTTGGTTAGAAGAAAAGAGTGTGTGAGAACAGGCTGTTGTTGTCACAC
GATTCGGACAATTCTGTTTGAAAGAGAGAGAGTAACAGTACGATCGAACGAACTTTGCTCTGGAGATCAC
AGTGGGCATCATAGCATGTGGTACTAAACCCTTTCCCGCCATTCCAGAACCTTCGATTGCTTGTTACAAA
ACCTGTGAGCCGTCGCTAGGACCTTGTTGTGTGACGAAATTGGAAGCTGCAATCAATAGGAAGACAGGAA
GTCGAGCGTGTCTGGGTTTTTTCAGTTTTGTTCTTTTTGCAAACAAATCACGAGCGACGGTAATTTCTTT
CTCGATAAGAGGCCACGTGCTTTATGAGGGTAACATCAATTCAAGAAGGAGGGAAACACTTCCTTTTTCT
GGCCCTGATAATAGTATGAGGGTGAAGCCAAAATAAAGGATTCGCGCCCAAATCGGCATCTTTAAATGCA
GGTATGCGATAGTTCCTCACTCTTTCCTTACTCACGAGTAATTCTTGCAAATGCCTATTATGCAGATGTT
ATAATATCTGTGCGTCTTGAGTTGAAGTCAGGAATCTAAAATAAAAATTAAGGTTAATAAAAAGAGGAAA
GAAAAAAAAATTAATCGATTTACAGAAACTTGCACACTAAAAATACACAACTAAAAGCAATTACAGTATG
GGAAGTCATCGACGTTATCTCTACTATAGTATATTATCATTTCTATTATTATCCTGCTCAGTGGTACTTG
CAAAACAAGATAAGACCCCATTCTTTGAAGGTACTTCCAGGCCGGCCGCACACACCATAGCTTCAAAATG
TTTCTACTCCTTTTTTACTCTTCCAGATTTTCTCGGACTCCGCGCATCGCCGTACCACTTCAAAACACCC
AAGCACAGCATACTAAATTTCCCCTCTTTCTTCCTCTAGGGTGTCGTTAATTACCCGTACTAAAGGTTTG
GAAAAGAAAAAAGAGACCGCCTCGTTTCTTTTTCTTCGTCGAAAAAGGCAATAAAAATTTTTATCACGTT
TCTTTTTCTTGAAAATTTTTTTTTTTGATTTTTTTCTCTTTCGATGACCTCCCATTGATATTTAAGTTAA
TAAACGGTCTTCAATTTCTCAAGTTTCAGTTTCATTTTTCTTGTTCTATTACAACTTTTTTTACTTCTTG
CTCATTAGAAAGAAAGCATAGCAATCTAATCTAAGTTTTAATTACAAAGTGCAGGTGGGGATCCTCTAGA
GTCGACCTGCAGGCATGCAAGCTTGGCGTAATCATGGTCATAGCTGTTTCCTGTGTGAAATTGTTATCCG
CTCACAATTCCACACAACATACGAGCCGGAAGCATAAAGTGTAAAGCCTGGGGTGCCTAATGAGTGAGCT
AACTCACATTAATTGCGTTGCGCTCACTGCCCGCTTTCCAGTCGGGAAACCTGTCGTGCCAGCTGCATTA
ATGAATCGGCCAACGCGCGGGGAGAGGCGGTTTGCGTATTGGGCGCTCTTCCGCTTCCTCGCTCACTGAC
TCGCTGCGCTCGGTCGTTCGGCTGCGGCGAGCGGTATCAGCTCACTCAAAGGCGGTAATACGGTTATCCA
CAGAATCAGGGGATAACGCAGGAAAGAACATGTGAGCAAAAGGCCAGCAAAAGGCCAGGAACCGTAAAAA
GGCCGCGTTGCTGGCGTTTTTCCATAGGCTCCGCCCCCCTGACGAGCATCACAAAAATCGACGCTCAAGT
CAGAGGTGGCGAAACCCGACAGGACTATAAAGATACCAGGCGTTTCCCCCTGGAAGCTCCCTCGTGCGCT
CTCCTGTTCCGACCCTGCCGCTTACCGGATACCTGTCCGCCTTTCTCCCTTCGGGAAGCGTGGCGCTTTC
TCATAGCTCACGCTGTAGGTATCTCAGTTCGGTGTAGGTCGTTCGCTCCAAGCTGGGCTGTGTGCACGAA
CCCCCCGTTCAGCCCGACCGCTGCGCCTTATCCGGTAACTATCGTCTTGAGTCCAACCCGGTAAGACACG
ACTTATCGCCACTGGCAGCAGCCACTGGTAACAGGATTAGCAGAGCGAGGTATGTAGGCGGTGCTACAGA
GTTCTTGAAGTGGTGGCCTAACTACGGCTACACTAGAAGAACAGTATTTGGTATCTGCGCTCTGCTGAAG
CCAGTTACCTTCGGAAAAAGAGTTGGTAGCTCTTGATCCGGCAAACAAACCACCGCTGGTAGCGGTGGTT
TTTTTGTTTGCAAGCAGCAGATTACGCGCAGAAAAAAAGGATCTCAAGAAGATCCTTTGATCTTTTCTAC
GGGGTCTGACGCTCAGTGGAACGAAAACTCACGTTAAGGGATTTTGGTCATGAGATTATCAAAAAGGATC
TTCACCTAGATCCTTTTAAATTAAAAATGAAGTTTTAAATCAATCTAAAGTATATATGAGTAAACTTGGT
CTGACAGTTACCAATGCTTAATCAGTGAGGCACCTATCTCAGCGATCTGTCTATTTCGTTCATCCATAGT
TGCCTGACTCCCCGTCGTGTAGATAACTACGATACGGGAGGGCTTACCATCTGGCCCCAGTGCTGCAATG
ATACCGCGAGACCCACGCTCACCGGCTCCAGATTTATCAGCAATAAACCAGCCAGCCGGAAGGGCCGAGC
GCAGAAGTGGTCCTGCAACTTTATCCGCCTCCATCCAGTCTATTAATTGTTGCCGGGAAGCTAGAGTAAG
TAGTTCGCCAGTTAATAGTTTGCGCAACGTTGTTGCCATTGCTACAGGCATCGTGGTGTCACGCTCGTCG
TTTGGTATGGCTTCATTCAGCTCCGGTTCCCAACGATCAAGGCGAGTTACATGATCCCCCATGTTGTGCA
AAAAAGCGGTTAGCTCCTTCGGTCCTCCGATCGTTGTCAGAAGTAAGTTGGCCGCAGTGTTATCACTCAT
GGTTATGGCAGCACTGCATAATTCTCTTACTGTCATGCCATCCGTAAGATGCTTTTCTGTGACTGGTGAG
TACTCAACCAAGTCATTCTGAGAATAGTGTATGCGGCGACCGAGTTGCTCTTGCCCGGCGTCAATACGGG
ATAATACCGCGCCACATAGCAGAACTTTAAAAGTGCTCATCATTGGAAAACGTTCTTCGGGGCGAAAACT
CTCAAGGATCTTACCGCTGTTGAGATCCAGTTCGATGTAACCCACTCGTGCACCCAACTGATCTTCAGCA
TCTTTTACTTTCACCAGCGTTTCTGGGTGAGCAAAAACAGGAAGGCAAAATGCCGCAAAAAAGGGAATAA
GGGCGACACGGAAATGTTGAATACTCATACTCTTCCTTTTTCAATATTATTGAAGCATTTATCAGGGTTA
TTGTCTCATGAGCGGATACATATTTGAATGTATTTAGAAAAATAAACAAATAGGGGTTCCGCGCACATTT
CCCCGAAAAGTGCCACCTGACGTCTAAGAAACCATTATTATCATGACATTAACCTATAAAAATAGGCGTA
TCACGAGGCCCTTTCGTCTCGCGCGTTTCGGTGATGACGGTGAAAACCTCTGACACA
Features (pLannotate 1.2.2; 13 found; start..end, strand, type, name):
     98..197     +  misc_feature   bom (fragment): basis of mobility region from pBR322
    203..360     -  CDS            lacZα (fragment): LacZα fragment of β-galactosidase; lacZ fragment
   1258..1368    +  CDS            ADP1 (fragment): ADP1_YEAST - Experimental evidence at protein level: Swiss-Prot protein existence level 1. From Saccharomyces cerevisiae (strain ATCC 204508 / S288c) (Baker's yeast).
   1386..1785    +  promoter       TEF1 promoter: S. cerevisiae TEF1; promoter for EF-1α
   1807..1844    +  misc_feature   MCS (fragment): pUC18/19 multiple cloning site
   1881..1897    -  protein_bind   lac operator: The lac repressor binds to the lac operator to inhibit transcription in E. coli. This inhibition can be relieved by adding lactose or isopropyl-β-D-thiogalactopyranoside (IPTG). lac repressor encoded by lacI
   1905..1935    -  promoter       lac promoter: promoter for the E. coli lac operon
   1950..1971    -  protein_bind   CAP binding site: CAP binding activates transcription in the presence of cAMP. E. coli catabolite activator protein
   1984..2076    -  CDS            lacI (fragment): lac repressor; lacI; The lac repressor binds to the lac operator to inhibit transcription in E. coli. This inhibition can be relieved by adding lactose or isopropyl-β-D-thiogalactopyranoside (IPTG).
   2259..2847    -  rep_origin     ori: high-copy-number ColE1/pMB1/pBR322/pUC origin of replication
   3018..3878    -  CDS            AmpR: β-lactamase; bla; confers resistance to ampicillin, carbenicillin, and related antibiotics
   3879..3983    -  promoter       AmpR promoter: bla
   4078..4113    +  CDS            rop (fragment): Rop protein, which maintains plasmids at low copy number; rop
