[The description below was written by a language model from this plasmid's Addgene catalogue record and pLannotate feature annotations shown in this document.]
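Description:
pCfB1975 (pUC19-PTEF1-PPGK1) is a small, high-copy E. coli cloning plasmid of 4,117 bp built on pUC19. It serves as a source or example plasmid for a bidirectional yeast promoter within the EasyClone-MarkerFree toolkit, which supports marker-less, CRISPR-Cas9-assisted integration of genes into Saccharomyces cerevisiae. Propagation relies on the ColE1/pUC-type origin, and selection on the β-lactamase (AmpR) gene driven by its own promoter. No yeast origin, centromere, auxotrophic marker or integration homology arms are recorded or annotated. Despite the "yeast expression" classification, the plasmid therefore appears to be a parts carrier maintained in bacteria rather than a vector that replicates in yeast.

The insert is a fusion of two strong constitutive S. cerevisiae promoters, TEF1 (translation elongation factor EF-1α) and PGK1 (phosphoglycerate kinase). They are arranged back to back so that transcription diverges outward, allowing two genes to be expressed from one promoter block once coding sequences are placed on either side. The automated annotation identifies only the TEF1 promoter. The PGK1 half is not labelled but presumably lies in the unannotated region upstream of it, where a short ADP1-matching fragment probably reflects native flanking yeast sequence. The record states that lacZ was removed, yet residual lacZα, MCS, lac promoter/operator and CAP-site fragments remain on either side of the insert. The depositor also notes that the promoter region in the verified sequence is flipped relative to the reference map, so orientation should be checked against the sequenced record. No coding sequences, tags or terminators are present in the payload.
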