Addgene plasmid #73296: pCfB1975 (pUC19-PTEF1-PPGK1)
Purpose: Example plasmid containing a bidirectional promoter
Depositing lab: Irina Borodina. Depositing organization: Danmarks Tekniske Universitet. Publication: EasyClone-MarkerFree: A vector toolkit for marker-less integration of genes into Saccharomyces cerevisiae via CRISPR-Cas9. Jessop-Fabre MM, Jakociunas T, Stovicek V, Dai Z, Jensen MK, Keasling JD, Borodina I. Biotechnol J. 2016 Aug;11(8):1110-7. doi: 10.1002/biot.201600147. Epub 2016 Jun 23. PubMed 27166612.
Backbone
  Vector backbone: pUC19
  Backbone size w/o insert (bp): 2686
  Total vector size (bp): 4117
  Modifications to backbone: LacZ removed. Bidirectional promoters pTEF1 and pPGK1 inserted.
  Vector type: Bacterial Expression, Yeast Expression, Synthetic Biology
Growth in bacteria
  Bacterial resistance: Ampicillin, 100 μg/mL
  Growth temperature: 37°C
  Growth strain: DH5alpha
  Copy number: High Copy
Gene/Insert
  Gene/Insert name: pTEF1-pPGK1
  Species: S. cerevisiae (budding yeast)
  Insert size (bp): 1837
Terms and licenses: Academic/Nonprofit Terms; Industry Terms: Not Available to Industry
Depositor comments: Please note that the Addgene verified sequence differs from the depositor's reference map. The TEF and PPGK promoter region is flipped in comparison.
How to cite: pCfB1975 (pUC19-PTEF1-PPGK1) was a gift from Irina Borodina (Addgene plasmid # 73296 ; http://n2t.net/addgene:73296 ; RRID:Addgene_73296)
