>Addgene plasmid #73296 | pCfB1975 (pUC19-PTEF1-PPGK1) | depositor partial sequence | sequence record 138914 | pTEF1
GCACACACCATAGCTTCAAAATGTTTCTACTCCTTTTTTACTCTTCCAGATTTTCTCGGACTCCGCGCAT
CGCCGTACCACTTCAAAACACCCAAGCACAGCATACTAAATTTCCCCTCTTTCTTCCTCTAGGGTGTCGT
TAATTACCCGTACTAAAGGTTTGGAAAAGAAAAAAGAGACCGCCTCGTTTCTTTTTCTTCGTCGAAAAAG
GCAATAAAAATTTTTATCACGTTTCTTTTTCTTGAAAATTTTTTTTTTTGATTTTTTTCTCTTTCGATGA
CCTCCCATTGATATTTAAGTTAATAAACGGTCTTCAATTTCTCAAGTTTCAGTTTCATTTTTCTTGTTCT
ATTACAACTTTTTTTACTTCTTGCTCATTAGAAAGAAAGCATAGCAATCTAATCTAAGTTTTAATTACAA
