>Addgene plasmid #73296 | pCfB1975 (pUC19-PTEF1-PPGK1) | addgene partial sequence | sequence record 166039 | L4440 5'-AGCGAGTCAGTGAGCGAG-3'
GCCTCTCCCCGCGCGTTGGCCGATTCATTAATGCAGCTGGCACGACAGGTTTCCCGACTGGAAAGCGGGC
AGTGAGCGCAACGCAATTAATGTGAGTTAGCTCACTCATTAGGCACCCCAGGCTTTACACTTTATGCTTC
CGGCTCGTATGTTGTGTGGAATTGTGAGCGGATAACAATTTCACACAGGAAACAGCTATGACCATGATTA
CGCCAAGCTTGCATGCCTGCAGGTCGACTCTAGAGGATCCCCACCTGCACTTTGTAATTAAAACTTAGAT
TAGATTGCTATGCTTTCTTTCTAATGAGCAAGAAGTAAAAAAAGTTGTAATAGAACAAGAAAAATGAAAC
TGAAACTTGAGAAATTGAAGACCGTTTATTAACTTAAATATCAATGGGAGGTCATCGAAAGAGAAAAAAA
TCAAAAAAAAAAATTTTCAAGAAAAAGAAACGTGATAAAAATTTTTATTGCCTTTTTCGACGAAGAAAAA
GAAACGAGGCGGTCTCTTTTTTCTTTTCCAAACCTTTAGTACGGGTAATTAACGACACCCTAGAGGAAGA
AAGAGGGGAAATTTAGTATGCTGTGCTTGGGTGTTTTGAAGTGGTACGGCGATGCGCGGAGTCCGAGAAA
ATCTGGAAGAGTAAAAAAGGAGTAGAAACATTTTGAAGCTATGGTGTGTGCGGCCGGCCTGGAAGTACCT
TCAAAGAATGGGGTCTTATCTTGTTTTGCAAGTACCACTGAGCAGGATAATAATAGAAATGATAATATAC
TATAGTAGAGATAACGTCGATGACTTCCCATACTGTAATTGCTTTTAGTTGTGTATTTTTAGTGTGCAAG
TTTCTGTAAATCGATTAATTTTTTTTTCTTTCCTCTTTTTATTAACCTTAATTTTTATTTTAGATTCCTG
ACTTCAACTCAAG
