>Addgene plasmid #73296 | pCfB1975 (pUC19-PTEF1-PPGK1) | addgene partial sequence | sequence record 166040 | pRS-marker 5'-cggcatcagagcagattgta-3'
GAAATACCGCACAGATGCGTAAGGAGAAAATACCGCATCAGGCGCCATTCGCCATTCAGGCTGCGCAACT
GTTGGGAAGGGCGATCGGTGCGGGCCTCTTCGCTATTACGCCAGCTGGCGAAAGGGGGATGTGCTGCAAG
GCGATTAAGTTGGGTAACGCCAGGGTTTTCCCAGTCACGACGTTGTAAAACGACGGCCAGTGAATTCGAG
CTCGGTACCCATGACAGATTTGTTTTATATTTGTTGTAAAAAGTAGATAATTACTTCCTTGATGATCTGT
AAAAAAGAGAAAAAGAAAGCATCTAAGAACTTGAAAAACTACGAATTAGAAAAGACCAAATATGTATTTC
TTGCATTGACCAATTTATGCAAGTTTATATATATGTAAATGTAAGTTTCACGAGGTTCTACTAAACTAAA
CCACCCCCTTGGTTAGAAGAAAAGAGTGTGTGAGAACAGGCTGTTGTTGTCACACGATTCGGACAATTCT
GTTTGAAAGAGAGAGAGTAACAGTACGATCGAACGAACTTTGCTCTGGAGATCACAGTGGGCATCATAGC
ATGTGGTACTAAACCCTTTCCCGCCATTCCAGAACCTTCGATTGCTTGTTACAAAACCTGTGAGCCGTCG
CTAGGACCTTGTTGTGTGACGAAATTGGAAGCTGCAATCAATAGGAAGACAGGAAGTCGAGCGTGTCTGG
GTTTTTTCAGTTTTGTTCTTTTTGCAAACAAATCACGAGCGACGGTAATTTCTTTCTCGATAAGAGGCCA
CGTGCTTTATGAGGGTAACATCAATTCAAGAAGGAGGGAAACACTTCCTTTTTCTGGCCCTGATAATAGT
ATGAGGGTGAAGCCAAAATAAAGGATTCGCGCCCAAATCGGCATCTTTAAATGCAGGTATGCGATAGTTC
CTCACTCTTTCCTTACTCACGAGTAATTCTTGCAAATGCCTATTATGCAGATGTTATAATATCTGTGCGT
CTTGAGTTGAGTC
